LOCUS       Exported 8578 bp ds-DNA circular SYN 12-MAY-2021
DEFINITION  LuxCDABE operon (R6K ori) under T7, in loxP and lox5171 sites..
ACCESSION   .
VERSION     .
KEYWORDS    pW34
SOURCE      synthetic DNA construct
  ORGANISM  synthetic DNA construct
REFERENCE   1 (bases 1 to 8578)
  AUTHORS   Wang G, Zhao Z, Ke J, Engel Y, Shi YM, Robinson D, Bingol K, Zhang
            Z, Bowen B, Louie K, Wang B, Evans R, Miyamoto Y, Cheng K, Kosina S,
            De Raad M, Silva L, Luhrs A, Lubbe A, Hoyt DW, Francavilla C, Otani
            H, Deutsch S, Washton NM, Rubin EM, Mouncey NJ, Visel A, Northen T,
            Cheng JF, Bode HB, Yoshikuni Y
  TITLE     CRAGE enables rapid activation of biosynthetic gene clusters in
            undomesticated bacteria.
  JOURNAL   Nat Microbiol. 2019 Dec;4(12):2498-2510. doi:
            10.1038/s41564-019-0573-8. Epub 2019 Oct 14.
  PUBMED    31611640
REFERENCE   2 (bases 1 to 8578)
  AUTHORS   .
  TITLE     Direct Submission
  JOURNAL   Exported May 12, 2021 from SnapGene Server 1.1.58
            http://www.snapgene.com
FEATURES             Location/Qualifiers
     source          1..8578
                     /organism="synthetic DNA construct"
                     /mol_type="other DNA"
     primer_bind     42..64
                     /label=M13/pUC Forward
                     /note="In lacZ gene"
     primer_bind     56..73
                     /label=M13 Forward
                     /note="In lacZ gene. Also called M13-F20 or M13 (-21)
                     Forward"
     primer_bind     57..73
                     /label=M13 fwd
                     /note="common sequencing primer, one of multiple similar
                     variants"
     primer_bind     complement(98..116)
                     /label=pBRforEco
                     /note="pBR322 vectors, upsteam of EcoRI site, forward
                     primer"
     oriT            161..269
                     /note="incP origin of transfer"
     rep_origin      425..781
                     /label=R6K gamma ori
                     /note="gamma replication origin from E. coli plasmid R6K;
                     requires the R6K initiator protein pi for replication"
     protein_bind    824..857
                     /label=loxP
                     /bound_moiety="Cre recombinase"
                     /note="Cre-mediated recombination occurs in the 8-bp core
                     sequence (GCATACAT)."
     primer_bind     907..923
                     /label=SK primer
                     /note="common sequencing primer, one of multiple similar
                     variants"
     primer_bind     907..923
                     /label=pBluescriptSK
                     /note="For pBluescript vector"
     primer_bind     973..992
                     /label=T7
                     /note="T7 promoter, forward primer"
     promoter        973..991
                     /label=T7 promoter
                     /note="promoter for bacteriophage T7 RNA polymerase"
     protein_bind    992..1016
                     /label=lac operator
                     /bound_moiety="lac repressor encoded by lacI"
                     /note="The lac repressor binds to the lac operator to
                     inhibit transcription in E. coli. This inhibition can be
                     relieved by adding lactose or
                     isopropyl-beta-D-thiogalactopyranoside (IPTG)."
     RBS             1031..1053
                     /note="efficient ribosome binding site from bacteriophage
                     T7 gene 10 (Olins and Rangwala, 1989)"
     CDS             1061..2503
                     /codon_start=1
                     /gene="luxC"
                     /product="LuxC fatty acid reductase"
                     /label=LuxC
                     /note="from the Photorhabdus luminescens bioluminescence
                     operon"
                     /translation="MTKKISFIINGQVEIFPEGDDLVQSINFGDNSVYLPILNDSHVKN
                     IIDCNGNNELRLHNIVNFLYTVGQRWKNEEYSRRRTYIRDLKKYMGYSEEMAKLEANWI
                     SMILCSKGGLYDVVENELGSRHIMDEWLPQDESYVRAFPKGKSVHLLAGNVPLSGIMSI
                     LRAILTKNQCIIKTSSTDPFTANALALSFIDVDPNHPITRSLSVIYWPHQGDTSLAKEI
                     MQHADVIVAWGGPDAINWAVEHAPSYADVIKFGSKKSLCIIDNPVDLTSAATGAAHDVC
                     FYDQRACFSAQNIYYMGNHYEEFKLALIEKLNLYAHILPNAKKDFDEKAAYSLVQKESL
                     FAGLKVEVDIHQRWMIIESNAGVEFNQPLGRCVYLHHVDNIEQILPYVQKNKTQTISIF
                     PWESSFKYRDALALKGAERIVEAGMNNIFRVGGSHDGMRPLQRLVTYISHERPSNYTAK
                     DVAVEIEQTRFLEEDKFLVFVP"
     CDS             2516..3439
                     /codon_start=1
                     /gene="luxD"
                     /product="LuxD acyltransferase"
                     /label=LuxD
                     /note="from the Photorhabdus luminescens bioluminescence
                     operon"
                     /translation="MENESKYKTIDHVICVEGNKKIHVWETLPEENSPKRKNAIIIASG
                     FARRMDHFAGLAEYLSRNGFHVIRYDSLHHVGLSSGTIDEFTMSIGKQSLLAVVDWLTT
                     RKINNFGMLASSLSARIAYASLSEINASFLITAVGVVNLRYSLERALGFDYLSLPINEL
                     PNNLDFEGHKLGAEVFARDCLDFGWEDLASTINNMMYLDIPFIAFTANNDNWVKQDEVI
                     TLLSNIRSNRCKIYSLLGSSHDLSENLVVLRNFYQSVTKAAIAMDNDHLDIDVDITEPS
                     FEHLTIATVNERRMRIEIENQAISLS"
     CDS             3488..4570
                     /codon_start=1
                     /gene="luxA"
                     /product="LuxA luciferase subunit"
                     /label=LuxA
                     /note="from the Photorhabdus luminescens bioluminescence
                     operon"
                     /translation="MKFGNFLLTYQPPQFSQTEVMKRLVKLGRISEECGFDTVWLLEHH
                     FTEFGLLGNPYVAAAYLLGATKKLNVGTAAIVLPTAHPVRQLEDVNLLDQMSKGRFRFG
                     ICRGLYNKDFRVFGTDMNNSRALAECWYGLIKNGMTEGYMEADNEHIKFHKVKVNPAAY
                     SRGGAPVYVVAESASTTEWAAQFGLPMILSWIINTNEKKAQLELYNEVAQEYGHDIHNI
                     DHCLSYITSVDHDSIKAKEICRKFLGHWYDSYVNATTIFDDSDQTRGYDFNKGQWRDFV
                     LKGHKDTNRRIDYSYEINPVGTPQECIDIIQKDIDATGISNICCGFEANGTVDEIIASM
                     KLFQSDVMPFLKEKQRSLLY"
     CDS             4585..5568
                     /codon_start=1
                     /gene="luxB"
                     /product="LuxB luciferase subunit"
                     /label=LuxB
                     /note="from the Photorhabdus luminescens bioluminescence
                     operon"
                     /translation="MKFGLFFLNFINSTTVQEQSIVRMQEITEYVDKLNFEQILVYENH
                     FSDNGVVGAPLTVSGFLLGLTEKIKIGSLNHIITTHHPVRIAEEACLLDQLSEGRFILG
                     FSDCEKKDEMHFFNRPVEYQQQLFEECYEIINDALTTGYCNPDNDFYSFPKISVNPHAY
                     TPGGPRKYVTATSHHIVEWAAKKGIPLIFKWDDSNDVRYEYAERYKAVADKYDVDLSEI
                     DHQLMILVNYNEDSNKAKQETRAFISDYVLEMHPNENFENKLEEIIAENAVGNYTECIT
                     AAKLAIEKCGAKSVLLSFEPMNDLMSQKNVINIVDDNIKKYHMEYT"
     CDS             5747..6856
                     /codon_start=1
                     /gene="luxE"
                     /product="LuxE"
                     /label=LuxE
                     /note="from the Photorhabdus luminescens bioluminescence
                     operon"
                     /translation="MTSYVDKQEITASSEIDDLIFSSDPLVWSYDEQEKIRKKLVLDAF
                     RNHYKHCREYRHYCQAHKVDDNITEIDDIPVFPTSVFKFTRLLTSQENEIESWFTSSGT
                     NGLKSQVARDRLSIERLLGSVSYGMKYVGSWFDHQIELVNLGPDRFNAHNIWFKYVMSL
                     VELLYPTTFTVTEERIDFVKTLNSLERIKNQGKDLCLIGSPYFIYLLCHYMKDKKISFS
                     GDKSLYIITGGGWKSYEKESLKRDDFNHLLFDTFNLSDISQIRDIFNQVELNTCFFEDE
                     MQRKHVPPWVYARALDPETLKPVPDGTPGLMSYMDASATSYPAFIVTDDVGIISREYGK
                     YPGVLVEILRRVNTRTQKGCALSLTEAFDS"
     primer_bind     6954..6974
                     /label=GFP-F
                     /note="GFP, forward primer. Does NOT anneal to EGFP"
     primer_bind     complement(7198..7216)
                     /label=T7 Term
                     /note="T7 terminator, reverse primer"
     terminator      7212..7259
                     /label=T7 terminator
                     /note="transcription terminator for bacteriophage T7 RNA
                     polymerase"
     primer_bind     complement(7348..7364)
                     /label=KS primer
                     /note="common sequencing primer, one of multiple similar
                     variants"
     primer_bind     complement(7349..7365)
                     /label=pBluescriptKS
                     /note="For pBluescript vector"
     protein_bind    complement(8329..8362)
                     /label=lox5171
                     /bound_moiety="Cre recombinase"
                     /note="Cre-mediated recombination occurs in the 8-bp core
                     sequence (GTACACAT). lox5171 sites are compatible with each
                     other, but incompatible with loxP or loxN sites (Lee and
                     Saito, 1988)."
ORIGIN
        1 aatttttgcg gccgctatgt gttgggtaac gccagggttt tcccagtcac gacgttgtaa
       61 aacgacggcc agtgaattaa ttcttgaaga cgaaagggcc tcgtgatacg cctattttta
      121 taggttaatg tcatgataat aatggtttct tagagcttat cggccagcct cgcagagcag
      181 gattcccgtt gagcaccgcc aggtgcgaat aagggacagt gaagaaggaa cacccgctcg
      241 cgggtgggcc tacttcacct atcctgcccg gctgacgccg ttggatacac caaggaaagt
      301 ctacacgaac cctttggcaa aatcctgtat atcgtgcgaa aaaggatgga tataccgaaa
      361 aaatcgctat aatgaccccg aagcagggtt atgcagcgaa gatccgcagt tcaacctgtt
      421 gatagtacgt actaagctct catgtttcac gtactaagct ctcatgttta acgtactaag
      481 ctctcatgtt taacgaacta aaccctcatg gctaacgtac taagctctca tggctaacgt
      541 actaagctct catgtttcac gtactaagct ctcatgtttg aacaataaaa ttaatataaa
      601 tcagcaactt aaatagcctc taaggtttta agttttataa gaaaaaaaag aatatataag
      661 gcttttaaag cttttaaggt ttaacggttg tggacaacaa gccagggatg taacgcactg
      721 agaagccctt agagcctctc aaagcaattt tgagtgacac aggaacactt aacggctgac
      781 atgggaatta gccatggcaa agcctcgcaa tccagtgcaa aggataactt cgtatagcat
      841 acattatacg aagttatgat aaccgtatta ccgcctttga gtgagctcca ccgcggtggc
      901 ggccgctcta gaactagtgg atccccatgc gtccggcgta gaggatcgag atcgatctcg
      961 atcccgcgaa attaatacga ctcactatag gggaattgtg agcggataac aattcccctc
     1021 tagaaataat tttgtttaac tttaagaagg agatatacat atgactaaaa aaatttcatt
     1081 cattattaac ggccaggttg aaatctttcc cgaaggtgat gatttagtgc aatccattaa
     1141 ttttggtgat aatagtgttt acctgccaat attgaatgac tctcatgtaa aaaacattat
     1201 tgattgtaat ggaaataacg aattacggtt gcataacatt gtcaattttc tctatacggt
     1261 agggcaaaga tggaaaaatg aagaatactc aagacgcagg acatacattc gtgacttaaa
     1321 aaaatatatg ggatattcag aagaaatggc taagctagag gccaattgga tatctatgat
     1381 tttatgttct aaaggcggcc tttatgatgt tgtagaaaat gaacttggtt ctcgccatat
     1441 catggatgaa tggctacctc aggatgaaag ttatgttcgg gcttttccga aaggtaaatc
     1501 tgtacatctg ttggcaggta atgttccatt atctgggatc atgtctatat tacgcgcaat
     1561 tttaactaag aatcagtgta ttataaaaac atcgtcaacc gatcctttta ccgctaatgc
     1621 attagcgtta agttttattg atgtagaccc taatcatccg ataacgcgct ctttatctgt
     1681 tatatattgg ccccaccaag gtgatacatc actcgcaaaa gaaattatgc aacatgcgga
     1741 tgttattgtc gcttggggag ggccagatgc gattaattgg gcggtagagc atgcgccatc
     1801 ttatgctgat gtgattaaat ttggttctaa aaagagtctt tgcattatcg ataatcctgt
     1861 tgatttgacg tccgcagcga caggtgcggc tcatgatgtt tgtttttacg atcagcgagc
     1921 ttgtttttct gcccaaaaca tatattacat gggaaatcat tatgaggaat ttaagttagc
     1981 gttgatagaa aaacttaatc tatatgcgca tatattaccg aatgccaaaa aagattttga
     2041 tgaaaaggcg gcctattctt tagttcaaaa agaaagcttg tttgctggat taaaagtaga
     2101 ggtggatatt catcaacgtt ggatgattat tgagtcaaat gcaggtgtgg aatttaatca
     2161 accacttggc agatgtgtgt accttcatca cgtcgataat attgagcaaa tattgcctta
     2221 tgttcaaaaa aataagacgc aaaccatatc tatttttcct tgggagtcat catttaaata
     2281 tcgagatgcg ttagcattaa aaggtgcgga aaggattgta gaagcaggaa tgaataacat
     2341 atttcgagtt ggtggatctc atgacggaat gagaccgttg caacgattag tgacatatat
     2401 ttctcatgaa aggccatcta actatacggc taaggatgtt gcggttgaaa tagaacagac
     2461 tcgattcctg gaagaagata agttccttgt atttgtccca taataggtaa aaagtatgga
     2521 aaatgaatca aaatataaaa ccatcgacca cgttatttgt gttgaaggaa ataaaaaaat
     2581 tcatgtttgg gaaacgctgc cagaagaaaa cagcccaaag agaaagaatg ccattattat
     2641 tgcgtctggt tttgcccgca ggatggatca ttttgctggt ctggcggaat atttatcgcg
     2701 gaatggattt catgtgatcc gctatgattc gcttcaccac gttggattga gttcagggac
     2761 aattgatgaa tttacaatgt ctataggaaa gcagagcttg ttagcagtgg ttgattggtt
     2821 aactacacga aaaataaata acttcggtat gttggcttca agcttatctg cgcggatagc
     2881 ttatgcaagc ctatctgaaa tcaatgcttc gtttttaatc accgcagtcg gtgttgttaa
     2941 cttaagatat tctcttgaaa gagctttagg gtttgattat ctcagtctac ccattaatga
     3001 attgccgaat aatctagatt ttgaaggcca taaattgggt gctgaagtct ttgcgagaga
     3061 ttgtcttgat tttggttggg aagatttagc ttctacaatt aataacatga tgtatcttga
     3121 tataccgttt attgctttta ctgcaaataa cgataattgg gtcaagcaag atgaagttat
     3181 cacattgtta tcaaatattc gtagtaatcg atgcaagata tattctttgt taggaagttc
     3241 gcatgacttg agtgaaaatt tagtggtcct gcgcaatttt tatcaatcgg ttacgaaagc
     3301 cgctatcgcg atggataatg atcatctgga tattgatgtt gatattactg aaccgtcatt
     3361 tgaacattta actattgcga cagtcaatga acgccgaatg agaattgaga ttgaaaatca
     3421 agcaatttct ctgtcttaaa atctattgag atattctatc actcaaatag caatataagg
     3481 actctctatg aaatttggaa actttttgct tacataccaa cctccccaat tttctcaaac
     3541 agaggtaatg aaacgtttgg ttaaattagg tcgcatctct gaggagtgtg gttttgatac
     3601 cgtatggtta ctggagcatc atttcacgga gtttggtttg cttggtaacc cttatgtcgc
     3661 tgctgcatat ttacttggcg cgactaaaaa attgaatgta ggaactgccg ctattgttct
     3721 tcccacagcc catccagtac gccaacttga agatgtgaat ttattggatc aaatgtcaaa
     3781 aggacgattt cggtttggta tttgccgagg gctttacaac aaggactttc gcgtattcgg
     3841 cacagatatg aataacagtc gcgccttagc ggaatgctgg tacgggctga taaagaatgg
     3901 catgacagag ggatatatgg aagctgataa tgaacatatc aagttccata aggtaaaagt
     3961 aaaccccgcg gcgtatagca gaggtggcgc accggtttat gtggtggctg aatcagcttc
     4021 gacgactgag tgggctgctc aatttggcct accgatgata ttaagttgga ttataaatac
     4081 taacgaaaag aaagcacaac ttgagcttta taatgaagtg gctcaagaat atgggcacga
     4141 tattcataat atcgaccatt gcttatcata tataacatct gtagatcatg actcaattaa
     4201 agcgaaagag atttgccgga aatttctggg gcattggtat gattcttatg tgaatgctac
     4261 gactattttt gatgattcag accaaacaag aggttatgat ttcaataaag ggcagtggcg
     4321 tgactttgta ttaaaaggac ataaagatac taatcgccgt attgattaca gttacgaaat
     4381 caatcccgtg ggaacgccgc aggaatgtat tgacataatt caaaaagaca ttgatgctac
     4441 aggaatatca aatatttgtt gtggatttga agctaatgga acagtagacg aaattattgc
     4501 ttccatgaag ctcttccagt ctgatgtcat gccatttctt aaagaaaaac aacgttcgct
     4561 attatattag ctaaggagaa agaaatgaaa tttggattgt tcttccttaa cttcatcaat
     4621 tcaacaactg ttcaagaaca aagtatagtt cgcatgcagg aaataacgga gtatgttgat
     4681 aagttgaatt ttgaacagat tttagtgtat gaaaatcatt tttcagataa tggtgttgtc
     4741 ggcgctcctc tgactgtttc tggttttctg ctcggtttaa cagagaaaat taaaattggt
     4801 tcattaaatc acatcattac aactcatcat cctgtccgca tagcggagga agcttgctta
     4861 ttggatcagt taagtgaagg gagatttatt ttagggttta gtgattgcga aaaaaaagat
     4921 gaaatgcatt tttttaatcg cccggttgaa tatcaacagc aactatttga agagtgttat
     4981 gaaatcatta acgatgcttt aacaacaggc tattgtaatc cagataacga tttttatagc
     5041 ttccctaaaa tatctgtaaa tccccatgct tatacgccag gcggacctcg gaaatatgta
     5101 acagcaacca gtcatcatat tgttgagtgg gcggccaaaa aaggtattcc tctcatcttt
     5161 aagtgggatg attctaatga tgttagatat gaatatgctg aaagatataa agccgttgcg
     5221 gataaatatg acgttgacct atcagagata gaccatcagt taatgatatt agttaactat
     5281 aacgaagata gtaataaagc taaacaagag acgcgtgcat ttattagtga ttatgttctt
     5341 gaaatgcacc ctaatgaaaa tttcgaaaat aaacttgaag aaataattgc agaaaacgct
     5401 gtcggaaatt atacggagtg tataactgcg gctaagttgg caattgaaaa gtgtggtgcg
     5461 aaaagtgtat tgctgtcctt tgaaccaatg aatgatttga tgagccaaaa aaatgtaatc
     5521 aatattgttg atgataatat taagaagtac cacatggaat atacctaata gatttcgagt
     5581 tgcagcgagg cggcaagtga acgaatcccc aggagcatag ataactatgt gactggggtg
     5641 agtgaaagca gccaacaaag cagcagcttg aaagatgaag ggtataaaag agtatgacag
     5701 cagtgctgcc atactttcta atattatctt gaggagtaaa acaggtatga cttcatatgt
     5761 tgataaacaa gaaattacag caagctcaga aattgatgat ttgatttttt cgagcgatcc
     5821 attagtgtgg tcttacgacg agcaggaaaa aatcagaaag aaacttgtgc ttgatgcatt
     5881 tcgtaatcat tataaacatt gtcgagaata tcgtcactac tgtcaggcac acaaagtaga
     5941 tgacaatatt acggaaattg atgacatacc tgtattccca acatcggttt ttaagtttac
     6001 tcgcttatta acttctcagg aaaacgagat tgaaagttgg tttaccagta gcggcacgaa
     6061 tggtttaaaa agtcaggtgg cgcgtgacag attaagtatt gagagactct taggctctgt
     6121 gagttatggc atgaaatatg ttggtagttg gtttgatcat caaatagaat tagtcaattt
     6181 gggaccagat agatttaatg ctcataatat ttggtttaaa tatgttatga gtttggtgga
     6241 attgttatat cctacgacat ttaccgtaac agaagaacga atagattttg ttaaaacatt
     6301 gaatagtctt gaacgaataa aaaatcaagg gaaagatctt tgtcttattg gttcgccata
     6361 ctttatttat ttactctgcc attatatgaa agataaaaaa atctcatttt ctggagataa
     6421 aagcctttat atcataaccg gaggcggctg gaaaagttac gaaaaagaat ctctgaaacg
     6481 tgatgatttc aatcatcttt tatttgatac tttcaatctc agtgatatta gtcagatccg
     6541 agatatattt aatcaagttg aactcaacac ttgtttcttt gaggatgaaa tgcagcgtaa
     6601 acatgttccg ccgtgggtat atgcgcgagc gcttgatcct gaaacgttga aacctgtacc
     6661 tgatggaacg ccggggttga tgagttatat ggatgcgtca gcaaccagtt atccagcatt
     6721 tattgttacc gatgatgtcg ggataattag cagagaatat ggtaagtatc ccggcgtgct
     6781 cgttgaaatt ttacgtcgcg tcaatacgag gacgcagaaa gggtgtgctt taagcttaac
     6841 cgaagcgttt gatagttgca ggcatgagct tgacggccgc gggccccatg gatcgatagc
     6901 tggtcgacac aatctgccct ttcgaaagat cccaacgaaa agcgtgacca catggtcctt
     6961 cttgagtttg taactgctgc tgggattaca catggcatgg atgagctcta caaataatga
     7021 gctagcccgc ctaatgagcg ggcttttttt tctcggccta ggagatactt aacagggaag
     7081 tgagagggcc gcggcaaagc cgtttttcca taggctccgc ccccctgaca agcatcacga
     7141 aatctgacgc tcaaatcagt ggcaaagccc gaaaggaagc tgagttggct gctgccaccg
     7201 ctgagcaata actagcataa ccccttgggg cctctaaacg ggtcttgagg ggttttttgc
     7261 tgaaaggagg aactatatcc ggattggcga atgggacgcg ccctgtagcg gcgcattaag
     7321 gctgcaggaa ttcgatatca agcttatcga taccgtcgac ctcgaggggg ggcccggtac
     7381 cctccacgtg ttgccccagc aatcagcgcg accttgcccc tccaacgtca tctcgttctc
     7441 cgctcatgag ctcagccaat cgactggcga gcggcatcgc attcttcgca tcccgcctct
     7501 ggcggatgca ggaagatcaa cggatctcgg cccagttgac ccagggctgt cgccacaatg
     7561 tcgcgggagc ggatcaaccg agcaaaggca tgaccgactg gaccttcctt ctgaaggctc
     7621 ttctccttga gccacctgtc cgccaaggca aagcgctcac agcagtggtc attctcgaga
     7681 taatcgacgc gtaccaactt gccatcctga agaatggtgc agtgtctcgg caccccatag
     7741 ggaacctttg ccatcaactc ggcaagatgc agcgtcgtgt tggcatcgtg tcccacgccg
     7801 aggagaagta cctgcccatc gagttcatgg acacgggcga ccgggcttgc aggcgagtga
     7861 ggtggcaggg gcaatggatc agagatgatc tgctctgcct gtggccccgc tgccgcaaag
     7921 gcaaatggat gggcgctgcg ctttacattt ggcaggcgcc agaatgtgtc agagacaact
     7981 ccaaggtccg gtgtaacggg cgacgtggca ggatcgaacg gctcgtcgtc cagacctgac
     8041 cacgagggca tgacgagcgt ccctcccgga cccagcgcag cacgcagggc ctcgatcagt
     8101 ccaagtggcc catcttcgag gggccggacg ctacggaagg agctgtggac cagcagcaca
     8161 ccgccggggg taaccccaag gttgagaagc tgaccgatga gctcggcttt tcgccattcg
     8221 tattgcattt tagcttcctt agctcctgaa aatctcgata actcaaaaaa tacgcccggt
     8281 agtgatctta tttcattatg gtgaaagttg gaacctctta cgtgccgaat aacttcgtat
     8341 aatgtgtact atacgaagtt attcaacgtc tcattttcgc caaaagttgg cccagggctt
     8401 cccggtatca acagggacac caggatttat ttattctgcg aagtgatctt ccgtcacagg
     8461 tatttattcg cgataagctc atggagcggc gtaaccgtcg cacaggaagg acagagaaag
     8521 cgcggatctg ggaagtgacg gacagaacgg tcaggacctg gagcggccgc ttttttcc
//
