>Addgene plasmid #158210 | pW34 | addgene full sequence | sequence record 319780 | Addgene NGS Result
TAATACGACTCACTATAGGGGAATTGTGAGCGGATAACAATTCCCCTCTAGAAATAATTTTGTTTAACTT
TAAGAAGGAGATATACATATGACTAAAAAAATTTCATTCATTATTAACGGCCAGGTTGAAATCTTTCCCG
AAGGTGATGATTTAGTGCAATCCATTAATTTTGGTGATAATAGTGTTTACCTGCCAATATTGAATGACTC
TCATGTAAAAAACATTATTGATTGTAATGGAAATAACGAATTACGGTTGCATAACATTGTCAATTTTCTC
TATACGGTAGGGCAAAGATGGAAAAATGAAGAATACTCAAGACGCAGGACATACATTCGTGACTTAAAAA
AATATATGGGATATTCAGAAGAAATGGCTAAGCTAGAGGCCAATTGGATATCTATGATTTTATGTTCTAA
AGGCGGCCTTTATGATGTTGTAGAAAATGAACTTGGTTCTCGCCATATCATGGATGAATGGCTACCTCAG
GATGAAAGTTATGTTCGGGCTTTTCCGAAAGGTAAATCTGTACATCTGTTGGCAGGTAATGTTCCATTAT
CTGGGATCATGTCTATATTACGCGCAATTTTAACTAAGAATCAGTGTATTATAAAAACATCGTCAACCGA
TCCTTTTACCGCTAATGCATTAGCGTTAAGTTTTATTGATGTAGACCCTAATCATCCGATAACGCGCTCT
TTATCTGTTATATATTGGCCCCACCAAGGTGATACATCACTCGCAAAAGAAATTATGCAACATGCGGATG
TTATTGTCGCTTGGGGAGGGCCAGATGCGATTAATTGGGCGGTAGAGCATGCGCCATCTTATGCTGATGT
GATTAAATTTGGTTCTAAAAAGAGTCTTTGCATTATCGATAATCCTGTTGATTTGACGTCCGCAGCGACA
GGTGCGGCTCATGATGTTTGTTTTTACGATCAGCGAGCTTGTTTTTCTGCCCAAAACATATATTACATGG
GAAATCATTATGAGGAATTTAAGTTAGCGTTGATAGAAAAACTTAATCTATATGCGCATATATTACCGAA
TGCCAAAAAAGATTTTGATGAAAAGGCGGCCTATTCTTTAGTTCAAAAAGAAAGCTTGTTTGCTGGATTA
AAAGTAGAGGTGGATATTCATCAACGTTGGATGATTATTGAGTCAAATGCAGGTGTGGAATTTAATCAAC
CACTTGGCAGATGTGTGTACCTTCATCACGTCGATAATATTGAGCAAATATTGCCTTATGTTCAAAAAAA
TAAGACGCAAACCATATCTATTTTTCCTTGGGAGTCATCATTTAAATATCGAGATGCGTTAGCATTAAAA
GGTGCGGAAAGGATTGTAGAAGCAGGAATGAATAACATATTTCGAGTTGGTGGATCTCATGACGGAATGA
GACCGTTGCAACGATTAGTGACATATATTTCTCATGAAAGGCCATCTAACTATACGGCTAAGGATGTTGC
GGTTGAAATAGAACAGACTCGATTCCTGGAAGAAGATAAGTTCCTTGTATTTGTCCCATAATAGGTAAAA
AGTATGGAAAATGAATCAAAATATAAAACCATCGACCACGTTATTTGTGTTGAAGGAAATAAAAAAATTC
ATGTTTGGGAAACGCTGCCAGAAGAAAACAGCCCAAAGAGAAAGAATGCCATTATTATTGCGTCTGGTTT
TGCCCGCAGGATGGATCATTTTGCTGGTCTGGCGGAATATTTATCGCGGAATGGATTTCATGTGATCCGC
TATGATTCGCTTCACCACGTTGGATTGAGTTCAGGGACAATTGATGAATTTACAATGTCTATAGGAAAGC
AGAGCTTGTTAGCAGTGGTTGATTGGTTAACTACACGAAAAATAAATAACTTCGGTATGTTGGCTTCAAG
CTTATCTGCGCGGATAGCTTATGCAAGCCTATCTGAAATCAATGCTTCGTTTTTAATCACCGCAGTCGGT
GTTGTTAACTTAAGATATTCTCTTGAAAGAGCTTTAGGGTTTGATTATCTCAGTCTACCCATTAATGAAT
TGCCGAATAATCTAGATTTTGAAGGCCATAAATTGGGTGCTGAAGTCTTTGCGAGAGATTGTCTTGATTT
TGGTTGGGAAGATTTAGCTTCTACAATTAATAACATGATGTATCTTGATATACCGTTTATTGCTTTTACT
GCAAATAACGATAATTGGGTCAAGCAAGATGAAGTTATCACATTGTTATCAAATATTCGTAGTAATCGAT
GCAAGATATATTCTTTGTTAGGAAGTTCGCATGACTTGAGTGAAAATTTAGTGGTCCTGCGCAATTTTTA
TCAATCGGTTACGAAAGCCGCTATCGCGATGGATAATGATCATCTGGATATTGATGTTGATATTACTGAA
CCGTCATTTGAACATTTAACTATTGCGACAGTCAATGAACGCCGAATGAGAATTGAGATTGAAAATCAAG
CAATTTCTCTGTCTTAAAATCTATTGAGATATTCTATCACTCAAATAGCAATATAAGGACTCTCTATGAA
ATTTGGAAACTTTTTGCTTACATACCAACCTCCCCAATTTTCTCAAACAGAGGTAATGAAACGTTTGGTT
AAATTAGGTCGCATCTCTGAGGAGTGTGGTTTTGATACCGTATGGTTACTGGAGCATCATTTCACGGAGT
TTGGTTTGCTTGGTAACCCTTATGTCGCTGCTGCATATTTACTTGGCGCGACTAAAAAATTGAATGTAGG
AACTGCCGCTATTGTTCTTCCCACAGCCCATCCAGTACGCCAACTTGAAGATGTGAATTTATTGGATCAA
ATGTCAAAAGGACGATTTCGGTTTGGTATTTGCCGAGGGCTTTACAACAAGGACTTTCGCGTATTCGGCA
CAGATATGAATAACAGTCGCGCCTTAGCGGAATGCTGGTACGGGCTGATAAAGAATGGCATGACAGAGGG
ATATATGGAAGCTGATAATGAACATATCAAGTTCCATAAGGTAAAAGTAAACCCCGCGGCGTATAGCAGA
GGTGGCGCACCGGTTTATGTGGTGGCTGAATCAGCTTCGACGACTGAGTGGGCTGCTCAATTTGGCCTAC
CGATGATATTAAGTTGGATTATAAATACTAACGAAAAGAAAGCACAACTTGAGCTTTATAATGAAGTGGC
TCAAGAATATGGGCACGATATTCATAATATCGACCATTGCTTATCATATATAACATCTGTAGATCATGAC
TCAATTAAAGCGAAAGAGATTTGCCGGAAATTTCTGGGGCATTGGTATGATTCTTATGTGAATGCTACGA
CTATTTTTGATGATTCAGACCAAACAAGAGGTTATGATTTCAATAAAGGGCAGTGGCGTGACTTTGTATT
AAAAGGACATAAAGATACTAATCGCCGTATTGATTACAGTTACGAAATCAATCCCGTGGGAACGCCGCAG
GAATGTATTGACATAATTCAAAAAGACATTGATGCTACAGGAATATCAAATATTTGTTGTGGATTTGAAG
CTAATGGAACAGTAGACGAAATTATTGCTTCCATGAAGCTCTTCCAGTCTGATGTCATGCCATTTCTTAA
AGAAAAACAACGTTCGCTATTATATTAGCTAAGGAGAAAGAAATGAAATTTGGATTGTTCTTCCTTAACT
TCATCAATTCAACAACTGTTCAAGAACAAAGTATAGTTCGCATGCAGGAAATAACGGAGTATGTTGATAA
GTTGAATTTTGAACAGATTTTAGTGTATGAAAATCATTTTTCAGATAATGGTGTTGTCGGCGCTCCTCTG
ACTGTTTCTGGTTTTCTGCTCGGTTTAACAGAGAAAATTAAAATTGGTTCATTAAATCACATCATTACAA
CTCATCATCCTGTCCGCATAGCGGAGGAAGCTTGCTTATTGGATCAGTTAAGTGAAGGGAGATTTATTTT
AGGGTTTAGTGATTGCGAAAAAAAAGATGAAATGCATTTTTTTAATCGCCCGGTTGAATATCAACAGCAA
CTATTTGAAGAGTGTTATGAAATCATTAACGATGCTTTAACAACAGGCTATTGTAATCCAGATAACGATT
TTTATAGCTTCCCTAAAATATCTGTAAATCCCCATGCTTATACGCCAGGCGGACCTCGGAAATATGTAAC
AGCAACCAGTCATCATATTGTTGAGTGGGCGGCCAAAAAAGGTATTCCTCTCATCTTTAAGTGGGATGAT
TCTAATGATGTTAGATATGAATATGCTGAAAGATATAAAGCCGTTGCGGATAAATATGACGTTGACCTAT
CAGAGATAGACCATCAGTTAATGATATTAGTTAACTATAACGAAGATAGTAATAAAGCTAAACAAGAGAC
GCGTGCATTTATTAGTGATTATGTTCTTGAAATGCACCCTAATGAAAATTTCGAAAATAAACTTGAAGAA
ATAATTGCAGAAAACGCTGTCGGAAATTATACGGAGTGTATAACTGCGGCTAAGTTGGCAATTGAAAAGT
GTGGTGCGAAAAGTGTATTGCTGTCCTTTGAACCAATGAATGATTTGATGAGCCAAAAAAATGTAATCAA
TATTGTTGATGATAATATTAAGAAGTACCACATGGAATATACCTAATAGATTTCGAGTTGCAGCGAGGCG
GCAAGTGAACGAATCCCCAGGAGCATAGATAACTATGTGACTGGGGTGAGTGAAAGCAGCCAACAAAGCA
GCAGCTTGAAAGATGAAGGGTATAAAAGAGTATGACAGCAGTGCTGCCATACTTTCTAATATTATCTTGA
GGAGTAAAACAGGTATGACTTCATATGTTGATAAACAAGAAATTACAGCAAGCTCAGAAATTGATGATTT
GATTTTTTCGAGCGATCCATTAGTGTGGTCTTACGACGAGCAGGAAAAAATCAGAAAGAAACTTGTGCTT
GATGCATTTCGTAATCATTATAAACATTGTCGAGAATATCGTCACTACTGTCAGGCACACAAAGTAGATG
ACAATATTACGGAAATTGATGACATACCTGTATTCCCAACATCGGTTTTTAAGTTTACTCGCTTATTAAC
TTCTCAGGAAAACGAGATTGAAAGTTGGTTTACCAGTAGCGGCACGAATGGTTTAAAAAGTCAGGTGGCG
CGTGACAGATTAAGTATTGAGAGACTCTTAGGCTCTGTGAGTTATGGCATGAAATATGTTGGTAGTTGGT
TTGATCATCAAATAGAATTAGTCAATTTGGGACCAGATAGATTTAATGCTCATAATATTTGGTTTAAATA
TGTTATGAGTTTGGTGGAATTGTTATATCCTACGACATTTACCGTAACAGAAGAACGAATAGATTTTGTT
AAAACATTGAATAGTCTTGAACGAATAAAAAATCAAGGGAAAGATCTTTGTCTTATTGGTTCGCCATACT
TTATTTATTTACTCTGCCATTATATGAAAGATAAAAAAATCTCATTTTCTGGAGATAAAAGCCTTTATAT
CATAACCGGAGGCGGCTGGAAAAGTTACGAAAAAGAATCTCTGAAACGTGATGATTTCAATCATCTTTTA
TTTGATACTTTCAATCTCAGTGATATTAGTCAGATCCGAGATATATTTAATCAAGTTGAACTCAACACTT
GTTTCTTTGAGGATGAAATGCAGCGTAAACATGTTCCGCCGTGGGTATATGCGCGAGCGCTTGATCCTGA
AACGTTGAAACCTGTACCTGATGGAACGCCGGGGTTGATGAGTTATATGGATGCGTCAGCAACCAGTTAT
CCAGCATTTATTGTTACCGATGATGTCGGGATAATTAGCAGAGAATATGGTAAGTATCCCGGCGTGCTCG
TTGAAATTTTACGTCGCGTCAATACGAGGACGCAGAAAGGGTGTGCTTTAAGCTTAACCGAAGCGTTTGA
TAGTTGATGACCTGCAGGCATGCAAGCTTGCGGCCGCGGGCCCCATGGATCGATAGCTGGTCGACACAAT
CTGCCCTTTCGAAAGATCCCAACGAAAAGCGTGACCACATGGTCCTTCTTGAGTTTGTAACTGCTGCTGG
GATTACACATGGCATGGATGAGCTCTACAAATAATGAGCTAGCCCGCCTAATGAGCGGGCTTTTTTTTCT
CGGCCTAGGAGATACTTAACAGGGAAGTGAGAGGGCCGCGGCAAAGCCGTTTTTCCATAGGCTCCGCCCC
CCTGACAAGCATCACGAAATCTGACGCTCAAATCAGTGGCAAAGCCCGAAAGGAAGCTGAGTTGGCTGCT
GCCACCGCTGAGCAATAACTAGCATAACCCCTTGGGGCCTCTAAACGGGTCTTGAGGGGTTTTTTGCTGA
AAGGAGGAACTATATCCGGATTGGCGAATGGGACGCGCCCTGTAGCGGCGCATTAAGGCTGCAGGAATTC
GATATCAAGCTTATCGATACCGTCGACCTCGAGGGGGGGCCCGGTACCCTCCACGTGTTGCCCCAGCAAT
CAGCGCGACCTTGCCCCTCCAACGTCATCTCGTTCTCCGCTCATGAGCTCAGCCAATCGACTGGCGAGCG
GCATCGCATTCTTCGCATCCCGCCTCTGGCGGATGCAGGAAGATCAACGGATCTCGGCCCAGTTGACCCA
GGGCTGTCGCCACAATGTCGCGGGAGCGGATCAACCGAGCAAAGGCATGACCGACTGGACCTTCCTTCTG
AAGGCTCTTCTCCTTGAGCCACCTGTCCGCCAAGGCAAAGCGCTCACAGCAGTGGTCATTCTCGAGATAA
TCGACGCGTACCAACTTGCCATCCTGAAGAATGGTGCAGTGTCTCGGCACCCCATAGGGAACCTTTGCCA
TCAACTCGGCAAGATGCAGCGTCGTGTTGGCATCGTGTCCCACGCCGAGGAGAAGTACCTGCCCATCGAG
TTCATGGACACGGGCGACCGGGCTTGCAGGCGAGTGAGGTGGCAGGGGCAATGGATCAGAGATGATCTGC
TCTGCCTGTGGCCCCGCTGCCGCAAAGGCAAATGGATGGGCGCTGCGCTTTACATTTGGCAGGCGCCAGA
ATGTGTCAGAGACAACTCCAAGGTCCGGTGTAACGGGCGACGTGGCAGGATCGAACGGCTCGTCGTCCAG
ACCTGACCACGAGGGCATGACGAGCGTCCCTCCCGGACCCAGCGCAGCACGCAGGGCCTCGATCAGTCCA
AGTGGCCCATCTTCGAGGGGCCGGACGCTACGGAAGGAGCTGTGGACCAGCAGCACACCGCCGGGGGTAA
CCCCAAGGTTGAGAAGCTGACCGATGAGCTCGGCTTTTCGCCATTCGTATTGCATTTTAGCTTCCTTAGC
TCCTGAAAATCTCGATAACTCAAAAAATACGCCCGGTAGTGATCTTATTTCATTATGGTGAAAGTTGGAA
CCTCTTACGTGCCGAATAACTTCGTATAATGTGTACTATACGAAGTTATTCAACGTCTCATTTTCGCCAA
AAGTTGGCCCAGGGCTTCCCGGTATCAACAGGGACACCAGGATTTATTTATTCTGCGAAGTGATCTTCCG
TCACAGGTATTTATTCGCGATAAGCTCATGGAGCGGCGTAACCGTCGCACAGGAAGGACAGAGAAAGCGC
GGATCTGGGAAGTGACGGACAGAACGGTCAGGACCTGGAGCGGCCGCTTTTTTCCAATTTTTGCGGCCGC
TATGTGTTGGGTAACGCCAGGGTTTTCCCAGTCACGACGTTGTAAAACGACGGCCAGTGAATTAATTCTT
GAAGACGAAAGGGCCTCGTGATACGCCTATTTTTATAGGTTAATGTCATGATAATAATGGTTTCTTAGAG
CTTATCGGCCAGCCTCGCAGAGCAGGATTCCCGTTGAGCACCGCCAGGTGCGAATAAGGGACAGTGAAGA
AGGAACACCCGCTCGCGGGTGGGCCTACTTCACCTATCCTGCCCGGCTGACGCCGTTGGATACACCAAGG
AAAGTCTACACGAACCCTTTGGCAAAATCCTGTATATCGTGCGAAAAAGGATGGATATACCGAAAAAATC
GCTATAATGACCCCGAAGCAGGGTTATGCAGCGAAGATCCGCAGTTCAACCTGTTGATAGTACGTACTAA
GCTCTCATGTTTCACGTACTAAGCTCTCATGTTTAACGTACTAAGCTCTCATGTTTAACGAACTAAACCC
TCATGGCTAACGTACTAAGCTCTCATGGCTAACGTACTAAGCTCTCATGTTTCACGTACTAAGCTCTCAT
GTTTGAACAATAAAATTAATATAAATCAGCAACTTAAATAGCCTCTAAGGTTTTAAGTTTTATAAGAAAA
AAAAGAATATATAAGGCTTTTAAAGCTTTTAAGGTTTAACGGTTGTGGACAACAAGCCAGGGATGTAACG
CACTGAGAAGCCCTTAGAGCCTCTCAAAGCAATTTTGAGTGACACAGGAACACTTAACGGCTGACATGGG
AATTAGCCATGGCAAAGCCTCGCAATCCAGTGCAAAGGATAACTTCGTATAGCATACATTATACGAAGTT
ATGATAACCGTATTACCGCCTTTGAGTGAGCTCCACCGCGGTGGCGGCCGCTCTAGAACTAGTGGATCCC
CATGCGTCCGGCGTAGAGGATCGAGATCGATCTCGATCCCGCGAAAT
Features (pLannotate 1.2.2; 25 found; start..end, strand, type, name):
      1..19      +  promoter       T7 promoter: promoter for bacteriophage T7 RNA polymerase
     20..44      +  protein_bind   lac operator: The lac repressor binds to the lac operator to inhibit transcription in E. coli. This inhibition can be relieved by adding lactose or isopropyl-β-D-thiogalactopyranoside (IPTG). lac repressor encoded by lacI
     59..81      +  RBS            RBS: efficient ribosome binding site from bacteriophage T7 gene 10 (Olins and Rangwala, 1989)
     89..1531    +  CDS            LuxC: LuxC fatty acid reductase; luxC; from the Photorhabdus luminescens bioluminescence operon
   1544..2467    +  CDS            LuxD: LuxD acyltransferase; luxD; from the Photorhabdus luminescens bioluminescence operon
   2516..3598    +  CDS            LuxA: LuxA luciferase subunit; luxA; from the Photorhabdus luminescens bioluminescence operon
   3613..4596    +  CDS            LuxB: LuxB luciferase subunit; luxB; from the Photorhabdus luminescens bioluminescence operon
   4775..5887    +  CDS            LuxE: LuxE; luxE; from the Photorhabdus luminescens bioluminescence operon
   5889..5909    +  misc_feature   MCS (fragment): pUC18/19 multiple cloning site
   5940..6054    +  CDS            GFPuv (fragment): GFP variant optimized for excitation by UV light
   6134..6199    -  rep_origin     ColA ori (fragment): Plasmids containing the ColA origin of replication can be propagated in E. coli cells that contain additional plasmids with compatible origins.
   6200..6241    +  CDS            SET1 (fragment): solubility-enhancement tag derived from T7 phage gene 10B
   6249..6296    +  terminator     T7 terminator: transcription terminator for bacteriophage T7 RNA polymerase
   6333..6357    +  rep_origin     f1 ori (fragment): f1 bacteriophage origin of replication; arrow indicates direction of (+) strand synthesis
   6357..6418    +  misc_feature   MCS (fragment): pBluescript multiple cloning site
   6492..7264    -  CDS            ApmR (fragment): aminoglycoside 3-N-acetyltransferase type IV ; aac(3)IV; confers resistance to apramycin (Paget and Davies, 1996)
   7266..7365    -  promoter       cat promoter: promoter of the E. coli cat gene encoding chloramphenicol acetyltransferase
   7366..7399    -  protein_bind   lox5171: Cre-mediated recombination occurs in the 8-bp core sequence (GTACACAT). lox5171 sites are compatible with each other, but incompatible with loxP or loxN sites (Lee and Saito, 1988). Cre recombinase
   7518..7631    +  CDS            resD (fragment): REDF_ECOLI - Also known as D. Protein inferred from homology: Swiss-Prot protein existence level 3. Acts as a repressor of transcription and as a site-specific resolvase that cleaves at the RfsF site. From Escherichia coli (strain K12).
   7636..7692    -  CDS            lacZα (fragment): LacZα fragment of β-galactosidase; lacZ fragment
   7776..7884    -  oriT           oriT: incP origin of transfer
   8040..8396    +  rep_origin     R6K γ ori: γ replication origin from E. coli plasmid R6K; requires the R6K initiator protein pi for replication
   8439..8472    +  protein_bind   loxP: Cre-mediated recombination occurs in the 8-bp core sequence (GCATACAT). Cre recombinase
   8473..8502    +  rep_origin     RSF ori (fragment): Plasmids containing the RSF 1030 origin of replication can be propagated in E. coli cells that contain additional plasmids with compatible origins.
   8498..8541    +  misc_feature   MCS (fragment): pBluescript multiple cloning site
