[The description below was written by a language model from this plasmid's Addgene catalogue record, the feature table of its GenBank file and pLannotate feature annotations shown in this document.]
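Description:
pW34 is a low-copy bacterial donor plasmid built on the pApr_2L backbone and associated with the CRAGE work on activating biosynthetic gene clusters in undomesticated bacteria. It replicates from the R6K gamma origin, which depends on the pi initiator protein. It is therefore maintained only in pir-expressing E. coli hosts such as Pir1 and behaves as a non-replicating (suicide) plasmid in other bacteria. An incP origin of transfer allows conjugative mobilisation into recipient strains. Selection is by apramycin, conferred by an aac(3)IV acetyltransferase gene driven by a cat promoter. This marker is annotated only in the sequencing-derived feature table, not in the depositor's GenBank record. The two records also differ slightly in length (8,578 versus 8,587 nt) but otherwise agree in layout.

The payload is the Photorhabdus luminescens luxCDABE bioluminescence operon. LuxA and LuxB form the luciferase, and LuxC, LuxD and LuxE supply the fatty aldehyde substrate, so cells emit light without added substrate. Expression is driven by a T7 promoter followed by a lac operator and the T7 gene 10 ribosome binding site, and is closed by a T7 terminator. Transcription therefore requires T7 RNA polymerase and can be repressed by LacI and relieved with IPTG. The lux cassette and the apramycin marker lie between a loxP site and a lox5171 site, while the R6K origin and oriT sit outside this interval. Because the two lox variants are mutually incompatible, Cre cannot simply excise the segment. Instead it can exchange the segment into a chromosomal landing pad carrying the same pair of sites (recombinase-mediated cassette exchange). The construct thus appears to serve as a luminescent reporter for testing integration and T7-driven expression in recipient strains, although the record does not state this purpose directly.
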