Addgene plasmid #158210: pW34
Purpose: LuxCDABE operon (R6K ori) under T7, in loxP and lox5171 sites.
Depositing lab: Yasuo Yoshikuni. Depositing organization: Lawrence Berkeley National Laboratory. Publication: CRAGE enables rapid activation of biosynthetic gene clusters in undomesticated bacteria. Wang G, Zhao Z, Ke J, Engel Y, Shi YM, Robinson D, Bingol K, Zhang Z, Bowen B, Louie K, Wang B, Evans R, Miyamoto Y, Cheng K, Kosina S, De Raad M, Silva L, Luhrs A, Lubbe A, Hoyt DW, Francavilla C, Otani H, Deutsch S, Washton NM, Rubin EM, Mouncey NJ, Visel A, Northen T, Cheng JF, Bode HB, Yoshikuni Y. Nat Microbiol. 2019 Dec;4(12):2498-2510. doi: 10.1038/s41564-019-0573-8. Epub 2019 Oct 14. PubMed 31611640.
Backbone
  Vector backbone: pApr_2L
Growth in bacteria
  Bacterial resistance: Apramycin, 25 μg/mL
  Growth temperature: 37°C
  Growth strain: Pir1
  Copy number: Low Copy
Gene/Insert
  Gene/Insert name: LuxABCDE
Terms and licenses: Academic/Nonprofit Terms; Industry Terms: Not Available to Industry
How to cite: pW34 was a gift from Yasuo Yoshikuni (Addgene plasmid # 158210 ; http://n2t.net/addgene:158210 ; RRID:Addgene_158210)
